>Addgene plasmid #247326 | AAV-Nppa-Cre | addgene full sequence | sequence record 491535 | Addgene NGS Result
TCAAGAAGATCCTTTGATCTTTTCTACGGGGTCTGACGCTCAGTGGAACGAAAACTCACGTTAAGGGATT
TTGGTCATGAGATTATCAAAAAGGATCTTCACCTAGATCCTTTTAAATTAAAAATGAAGTTTTAAATCAA
TCTAAAGTATATATGAGTAAACTTGGTCTGACAGTTACCAATGCTTAATCAGTGAGGCACCTATCTCAGC
GATCTGTCTATTTCGTTCATCCATAGTTGCCTGACTCCCCGTCGTGTAGATAACTACGATACGGGAGGGC
TTACCATCTGGCCCCAGTGCTGCAATGATACCGCGAGACCCACGCTCACCGGCTCCAGATTTATCAGCAA
TAAACCAGCCAGCCGGAAGGGCCGAGCGCAGAAGTGGTCCTGCAACTTTATCCGCCTCCATCCAGTCTAT
TAATTGTTGCCGGGAAGCTAGAGTAAGTAGTTCGCCAGTTAATAGTTTGCGCAACGTTGTTGCCATTGCT
ACAGGCATCGTGGTGTCACGCTCGTCGTTTGGTATGGCTTCATTCAGCTCCGGTTCCCAACGATCAAGGC
GAGTTACATGATCCCCCATGTTGTGCAAAAAAGCGGTTAGCTCCTTCGGTCCTCCGATCGTTGTCAGAAG
TAAGTTGGCCGCAGTGTTATCACTCATGGTTATGGCAGCACTGCATAATTCTCTTACTGTCATGCCATCC
GTAAGATGCTTTTCTGTGACTGGTGAGTACTCAACCAAGTCATTCTGAGAATAGTGTATGCGGCGACCGA
GTTGCTCTTGCCCGGCGTCAATACGGGATAATACCGCGCCACATAGCAGAACTTTAAAAGTGCTCATCAT
TGGAAAACGTTCTTCGGGGCGAAAACTCTCAAGGATCTTACCGCTGTTGAGATCCAGTTCGATGTAACCC
ACTCGTGCACCCAACTGATCTTCAGCATCTTTTACTTTCACCAGCGTTTCTGGGTGAGCAAAAACAGGAA
GGCAAAATGCCGCAAAAAAGGGAATAAGGGCGACACGGAAATGTTGAATACTCATACTCTTCCTTTTTCA
ATATTATTGAAGCATTTATCAGGGTTATTGTCTCATGAGCGGATACATATTTGAATGTATTTAGAAAAAT
AAACAAATAGGGGTTCCGCGCACATTTCCCCGAAAAGTGCCACCTAAATTGTAAGCGTTAATATTTTGTT
AAAATTCGCGTTAAATTTTTGTTAAATCAGCTCATTTTTTAACCAATAGGCCGAAATCGGCAAAATCCCT
TATAAATCAAAAGAATAGACCGAGATAGGGT
[37 nt withheld, positions 1292-1328]
AAAGAACGTGGACTCCAACGTCAAAGG
[49 nt withheld, positions 1356-1404]
T
[91 nt withheld, positions 1406-1496]
G
[124 nt withheld, positions 1498-1621]
CCCATTCGCCATTCAGGCTGCGCAACTGTTGGGAAGGGCGATCGGTGCGGGCCTCTTCGCTATTACGCCA
GCTGGCGAAAGGGGGATGTGCTGCAAGGCGATTAAGTTGGGTAACGCCAGGGTTTTCCCAGTCACGACGT
TGTAAAACGACGGCCAGTGAATTAGGTTAATTAAGGCTGCGCGCTCGCTCGCTCACTGAGGCCGCCCGGG
CAAAGCCCGGGCGTCGGGCGACCTTTGGTCGCCCGGCCTCAGTGAGCGAGCGAGCGCGCAGAGAGGGAGT
GGCCAACTCCATCACTAGGGGTTCCTTGTAGTTAATGATTAACCCGCCATGCTACTTATCTACCAGGGTA
ATGGGTATTATGGGTGGTCGAAATTCAGATCAACGAATTGCTTCCGAGTGAGAGACACAAAAAATTCCAA
CACACTATTGCAATGAAAATAAATTTCCTTTATTAGCCAGAAGTCAGATGCTCAAGGGGCTTCATGATGT
CCCCATAATTTTTGGCAGAGGGAAAAAGATCGGATCCGGTACCTCAATTAAGTTTGTGCCCCAGTTTGCT
AGGGAGGTCGCAGTATCTGGCCACAGCCACCTCGTGCTGCTCGACGTAGGTCTCTTTGTCGGCCTCCTTG
ATTCTTTCCAGTCTGTGGTCCACATAGTAGACGCCGGGCATCTTGAGGTTCTTAGCGGGTTTCTTGGATC
TGTATGTGGTCTTGAAGTTGCAGATCAGGTGGCCCCCGCCCACGAGCTTCAGGGCCATGTCGCTTCTGCC
TTCCAGGCCGCCGTCAGCGGGGTACAGCATCTCGGTGTTGGCCTCCCAGCCGAGTGTTTTCTTCTGCATC
ACAGGGCCGTTGGATGGGAAGTTCACCCCTCTGATCTTGACGTTGTAGATGAGGCAGCCGTCCTGGAGGC
TGGTGTCCTGGGTAGCGGTCAGCACGCCCCCGTCTTCGTATGTGGTGACTCTCTCCCATGTGAAGCCCTC
AGGGAAGGACTGCTTAAAGAAGTCGGGGATGCCCTGGGTGTGGTTGATGAAGGTTCTGCTGCCGTACATG
AAGCTGGTAGCCAGGATGTCGAAGGCGAAGGGGAGAGGGCCGCCCTCGACCACCTTGATTCTCATGGTCT
GGGTGCCCTCGTAGGGCTTGCCTTCGCCCTCGGATGTGCACTTGAAGTGGTGGTTGTTCACGGTGCCCTC
CATGTACAGCTTCATGTGCATGTTCTCCTTAATCAGCTCTTCGCCCTTAGACACCATGCGGCCGCCTCGA
GGGGGCCGGGGTTCTCCTCCACGTCGCCGGCCTGCTTCAGCAGGGAGAAGTTGGTGGCGTCACCATCTTC
GAGCAGTCTCACCATGGCCCCGGTTTCAGAGTCAAGATTGCGGATATAGTTCATAACGATGTTCACATTT
GTCCAACCTCCAGCTTGCATAATCTCTGGTATGGAGACTCCTGCCCGCGCCATGTCTCGTGCGGCCCCCA
CCCTAGCAGAATGACCTGACCAGGCGAGATACCTCTGGCCACTGTCATCCTTGGCTCCGTATATGAGTCG
GTGGGTTGCCTCAAAGATCCCTTCAAGGGCCCGTGTACTCAATTGGCTGGTGGCAGAGGGCGCGGCGACT
CCGTTTTTTCTCACTCGACAGAACAAGTAATTATTAGGGTCGTCAGCCACGCCGGACACTGAGATCCATC
TTTCCACCAGCTTCGTTACGCCCAGGGACAAGGCCTTTTCAACGCCAGCGGTGCTGACCAATGTCTTTGT
GCGTCCAATATGAATAAGCATCCGGCCGCCGTCCGTTCGACTGATGTCTTTCACTCTGATCCGGGCGATC
TCAGCTATGCGCAGAAGTGTGTTATATGCAATTCCCAGAAATGCGAGGTTCCTGATGTCCTGGCACCGAT
CGCTGTTCTCCATCAGGGATCTGACCTGGTCGAAATCAGTCCGCTCAAAAGCGAGAGCCTGCTTAGCCCT
CTCACCCGCATCTACGTTTTCCTTTCTAATTCTCCTCATAACAAGGGAGACTGCGTTTGAATCGCTAGGC
CGGGGGAGCCCGCTGCGTCGATGCAGCATATTCAGTTGGCCCAAGTGCTGCTGGATAGTCTTGACAGCCA
GCCCTCTTGCCTGGAGATACAGCAGGTAATCGCGCACGTCCTCCGGCTCGGCGGGGAACCATTTGCGATT
GTTCAGCTTACACCAGGCTGCCCAGGATCGGCACACGCTAAGCAGCATTTTCCAGGTGTGTTCAGAAAAC
GCCTGTCTATCCCTAAACATATCCATGAGATTTTTCCTGACCTCATCGCTAGTGGCATCTACTGGCAGCG
CAGGGAGGTTCTGGTGAACAGTCAGGAGATTGGATCTAGACCATGGCACCTTCCTCTTCTTCTTGGGCAT
GGTGTCTCCTAGCTGCCAGCATCTCCCGTTTTTATAGCCCCCCAGCTCTTTGAGAAGGCAGGGGGGCTAG
AACCCTCCCCATTCTGTCACTTGCAGCGATAAAGCGATGGAGTGAGGAGCCAGCAGAAGATGCCCTTTTA
AAGTTATCAGTTCGGCAAAGCTTGTCACGGCCCCTTTGCCTTGAGCAGCTCCACTCACCCCCCTCCCCCA
GACCCTCAGCTGCAAGAGTCACATTCTTGCTGATTTGCCTCAAGAGGCCCCCACTTCAAAGGTGTGAGAG
GAGCAGAAAAGAGTCCTTGGTTATCTTCCTGGGCGCTCGCCTCAGGATTCTTTCTCCCTGGCAACAGGAC
CCATGCAGGGAAGCAGAGGGTGACGGCTGGCCTGCACCCAGCTCCCCCTGCTTGCTGCTCAGCTGTCAGG
GGCTCCAAATAAGGGCGGGAGAGGAGGCAATGACAGGCAGCTGGGAGGCCAGCTAGGCTGGCCAGGGAGT
ACACATGCTGGAGCTAGCTTCACACCTGATTCATCGGCCTCGTGGGTGGACCTCTGGCCCCAGACAGCCC
ACCCCCACCCTAGATGTCCCTGTTAGCAGTCAGGTGAAAGAGCTATTATTTTTTTTTTAGAGTATGAAGT
CAGCCAGGAAGCCAACATGATACAGGGCCCGGATCCCCATTACCCTGGTAGATAAGTAGCATGGCGGGTT
AATCATTAACTACAAGGAACCCCTAGTGATGGAGTTGGCCACTCCCTCTCTGCGCGCTCGCTCGCTCACT
GAGGCCGCCCGGGCTTTGCCCGGGCGGCCTCAGTGAGCGAGCGAGCGCGCAGCCTAATTAAGGCCTTAAT
TAAATCTGGCGTAATCATGGTCATAGCTGTTTCCTGTGTGAAATTGTTATCCGCTCACAATTCCACACAA
CATACGAGCCGGAAGCATAAAGTGTAAAGCCTGGGGTGCCTAATGAGTGAGCTAACTCACATTAATTGCG
TTGCGCTCACTGCCCGCTTTCCAGTCGGGAAACCTGTCGTGCCAGCTGCATTAATGAATCGGCCAACGCG
CGGGGAGAGGCGGTTTGCGTATTGGGCGCTCTTCCGCTTCCTCGCTCACTGACTCGCTGCGCTCGGTCGT
TCGGCTGCGGCGAGCGGTATCAGCTCACTCAAAGGCGGTAATACGGTTATCCACAGAATCAGGGGATAAC
GCAGGAAAGAACATGTGAGCAAAAGGCCAGCAAAAGGCCAGGAACCGTAAAAAGGCCGCGTTGCTGGCGT
TTTTCCATAGGCTCCGCCCCCCTGACGAGCATCACAAAAATCGACGCTCAAGTCAGAGGTGGCGAAACCC
GACAGGACTATAAAGATACCAGGCGTTTCCCCCTGGAAGCTCCCTCGTGCGCTCTCCTGTTCCGACCCTG
CCGCTTACCGGATACCTGTCCGCCTTTCTCCCTTCGGGAAGCGTGGCGCTTTCTCATAGCTCACGCTGTA
GGTATCTCAGTTCGGTGTAGGTCGTTCGCTCCAAGCTGGGCTGTGTGCACGAACCCCCCGTTCAGCCCGA
CCGCTGCGCCTTATCCGGTAACTATCGTCTTGAGTCCAACCCGGTAAGACACGACTTATCGCCACTGGCA
GCAGCCACTGGTAACAGGATTAGCAGAGCGAGGTATGTAGGCGGTGCTACAGAGTTCTTGAAGTGGTGGC
CTAACTACGGCTACACTAGAAGAACAGTATTTGGTATCTGCGCTCTGCTGAAGCCAGTTACCTTCGGAAA
AAGAGTTGGTAGCTCTTGATCCGGCAAACAAACCACCGCTGGTAGCGGTGGTTTTTTTGTTTGCAAGCAG
CAGATTACGCGCAGAAAAAAAGGATC
Features (pLannotate 1.2.2; 15 found; start..end, strand, type, name):
    175..1035    -  CDS            AmpR: β-lactamase; bla; confers resistance to ampicillin, carbenicillin, and related antibiotics
   1036..1140    -  promoter       AmpR promoter: bla
   1193..1621    -  rep_origin     f1 ori (sequence partly withheld): f1 bacteriophage origin of replication; arrow indicates direction of (+) strand synthesis
   1626..1783    -  CDS            lacZα (fragment): LacZα fragment of β-galactosidase; lacZ fragment
   1797..1927    -  repeat_region  AAV2 ITR (fragment): inverted terminal repeat of adeno-associated virus serotype 2 inverted
   2020..2075    -  polyA_signal   β-globin poly(A) signal: rabbit β-globin polyadenylation signal (Gil and Proudfoot, 1987)
   2155..2868    -  CDS            TagRFP: monomeric derivative of red fluorescent protein from Entacmaea quadricolor (Merzlyak et al., 2007) mammalian codon-optimized
   2940..3965    -  CDS            cre: RECR_BPP1 - Experimental evidence at protein level: Swiss-Prot protein existence level 1. Catalyzes site-specific recombination between two 34-base- pair LOXP sites. Its role is to maintain the phage genome as a monomeric unit-copy plasmid in the lysogenic state. From Escherichia phage P1 (Bacteriophage P1).
   4716..4778    +  repeat_region  AAV2 ITR (fragment): inverted terminal repeat of adeno-associated virus serotype 2 inverted
   4796..4823    -  repeat_region  AAV2 ITR (fragment): inverted terminal repeat of adeno-associated virus serotype 2 inverted
   4885..4901    -  protein_bind   lac operator: The lac repressor binds to the lac operator to inhibit transcription in E. coli. This inhibition can be relieved by adding lactose or isopropyl-β-D-thiogalactopyranoside (IPTG). lac repressor encoded by lacI
   4909..4939    -  promoter       lac promoter: promoter for the E. coli lac operon
   4954..4975    -  protein_bind   CAP binding site: CAP binding activates transcription in the presence of cAMP. E. coli catabolite activator protein
   4988..5080    -  CDS            lacI (fragment): lac repressor; lacI; The lac repressor binds to the lac operator to inhibit transcription in E. coli. This inhibition can be relieved by adding lactose or isopropyl-β-D-thiogalactopyranoside (IPTG).
   5263..4       -  rep_origin     ori (across the origin): high-copy-number ColE1/pMB1/pBR322/pUC origin of replication
