[The description below was written by a language model from this plasmid's Addgene catalogue record and pLannotate feature annotations shown in this document.]
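Description:
AAV-Nppa-Cre is a 5,847 bp adeno-associated virus transfer plasmid for mammalian expression, designed to deliver Cre recombinase under the control of the proximal promoter of Nppa, the gene encoding atrial natriuretic peptide, which is characteristically active in atrial cardiomyocytes. The plasmid backbone carries a high-copy ColE1/pUC-type origin of replication and an ampicillin resistance gene (β-lactamase with its own promoter) for propagation and selection in E. coli. It also retains an f1 phage origin and remnants of a lac cloning region (lac promoter, operator, CAP site, and lacZα and lacI fragments), which have no role in the payload. The record lists a recombination-deficient growth strain, consistent with the need to preserve the repeat-rich AAV termini.

The expression cassette lies between AAV2 inverted terminal repeats, which the annotation detects only as fragments. ITRs are the cis elements required for replication and packaging of the genome into AAV particles when helper functions are supplied in trans. Within them, the feature table places the phage P1 Cre coding sequence, followed by a mammalian codon-optimised TagRFP sequence and a rabbit β-globin polyadenylation signal. The Nppa promoter itself is not annotated, but an unannotated stretch upstream of Cre is where it would be expected. The record notes that TagRFP is out of frame and is not translated, so the construct should not be relied on as a fluorescent reporter. Cre is the only functional product. The associated work concerns atrial identity in postnatal cardiomyocytes, which suggests use for atrial-selective recombination of loxP-flanked alleles or Cre-dependent reporters after AAV delivery.
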