Addgene plasmid #247326: AAV-Nppa-Cre
Purpose: Expresses Cre recombinase under the control of the Nppa Promoter.
Depositing lab: William Pu & Mason Sweat. Depositing organization: Boston Children's Hospital. Publication: Tbx5 maintains atrial identity in post-natal cardiomyocytes by regulating an atrial-specific enhancer network. Sweat ME, Cao Y, Zhang X, Burnicka-Turek O, Perez-Cervantes C, Arulsamy K, Lu F, Keating EM, Akerberg BN, Ma Q, Wakimoto H, Gorham JM, Hill LD, Kyoung Song M, Trembley MA, Wang P, Gianeselli M, Prondzynski M, Bortolin RH, Bezzerides VJ, Chen K, Seidman JG, Seidman CE, Moskowitz IP, Pu WT. Nat Cardiovasc Res. 2023 Oct;2(10):881-898. doi: 10.1038/s44161-023-00334-7. Epub 2023 Oct 12. PubMed 38344303.
Backbone
  Vector backbone: AAV
  Total vector size (bp): 5847
  Vector type: Mammalian Expression, AAV
Growth in bacteria
  Bacterial resistance: Ampicillin, 100 μg/mL
  Growth temperature: 37°C
  Growth strain: NEB Stable
  Copy number: High Copy
Gene/Insert
  Gene/Insert name: Nppa-Cre
  Species: Synthetic
  Insert size (bp): 1795
  Mutation: TagRFP is out of frame and therefore not translated.
  Promoter: Nppa Proximal promoter
  Cloning method: Ligation Independent Cloning
  Sequencing primers: 5′ tccgggccctgtatcatgtt; 3′ aagtcagatgctcaaggggc
Resource information
  A portion of this plasmid was derived from a plasmid made by: This plasmid was a gift from Dr. William Pu's lab at Boston Children's Hospital.
Terms and licenses: Academic/Nonprofit Terms; Industry Terms: Not Available to Industry
How to cite: AAV-Nppa-Cre was a gift from William Pu & Mason Sweat (Addgene plasmid # 247326 ; http://n2t.net/addgene:247326 ; RRID:Addgene_247326)
